>Addgene plasmid #69293 | pYPQ141D | depositor full sequence | sequence record 136351 | pYPQ141D sequence 3431 bps
CTAGATAACGCAGGATCCTAAAGGGATCTTTAAACATACGAACAGATCACTTAAAGTTCTTCTGAAGCAA
CTTAAAGTTATCAGGCATGCATGGATCTTGGAGGAATCAGATGTGCAGTCAGGGACCATAGCACAGGACA
GGCGTCTTCTACTGGTGCTACCAGCAAATGCTGGAAGCCGGGAACACTGGGTACGTTGGAAACCACGTGA
TGTGGAGTAAGATAAACTGTAGGAGAAAAGCATTTCGTAGTGGGCCATGAAGCCTTTCAGGACATGTATT
GCAGTATGGGCCGGCCCATTACGCAATTGGACGACAACAAAGACTAGTATTAGTACCACCTCGGCTATCC
ACATAGATCAAAGCTGGTTTAAAAGAGTTGTGCAGATGATCCGTGGCAGAGACGAGATCTAGTCTGAGTC
GACCGTCTCTGTTTTAGAGCTAGAAATAGCAAGTTAAAATAAGGCTAGTCCGTTATCAACTTGAAAAAGT
GGCACCGAGTCGGTGCTTTTTTTGTCCCTTCGAAGGGCAATTCTGCAGATATCCATCACACTGGCGGCCG
CTCGAGGTCGAGGGTATCGATAAGCTTGAATTCGACCCAGCTTTCTTGTACAAAGTTGGCATTATAAAAA
ATAATTGCTCATCAATTTGTTGCAACGAACAGGTCACTATCAGTCAAAATAAAATCATTATTTGCCATCC
AGCTGATATCCCCTATAGTGAGTCGTATTACATGGTCATAGCATCCCCTATAGTGAGTCGTATTACATGG
TCATAGCTGTTTCCTGGCAGCTCTGGCCCGTGTCTCAAAATCTCTGATGTTACATTGCACAAGATAAAAA
TATATCATCATGCCTCCTCTGGACCAGCCAGGACAGAAATGCCTCGACTTCGCTGCTGCCCAAGGTTGCC
GGGTGACGCACACCGTGGAAACGGATGAAGGCACGAACCCAGTGGACATAAGCCTGTTCGGTTCGTAAGC
TGTAATGCAAGTAGCGTATGCGCTCACGCAACTGGTCCAGAACCTTGACCGAACGCAGCGGTGGTAACGG
CGCAGTGGCGGTTTTCATGGCTTGTTATGACTGTTTTTTTGGGGTACAGTCTATGCCTCGGGCATCCAAG
CAGCAAGCGCGTTACGCCGTGGGTCGATGTTTGATGTTATGGAGCAGCAACGATGTTACGCAGCAGGGCA
GTCGCCCTAAAACAAAGTTAAACATCATGAGGGAAGCGGTGATCGCCGAAGTATCGACTCAACTATCAGA
GGTAGTTGGCGTCATCGAGCGCCATCTCGAACCGACGTTGCTGGCCGTACATTTGTACGGCTCCGCAGTG
GATGGCGGCCTGAAGCCACACAGTGATATTGATTTGCTGGTTACGGTGACCGTAAGGCTTGATGAAACAA
CGCGGCGAGCTTTGATCAACGACCTTTTGGAAACTTCGGCTTCCCCTGGAGAGAGCGAGATTCTCCGCGC
TGTAGAAGTCACCATTGTTGTGCACGACGACATCATTCCGTGGCGTTATCCAGCTAAGCGCGAACTGCAA
TTTGGAGAATGGCAGCGCAATGACATTCTTGCAGGTATCTTCGAGCCAGCCACGATCGACATTGATCTGG
CTATCTTGCTGACAAAAGCAAGAGAACATAGCGTTGCCTTGGTAGGTCCAGCGGCGGAGGAACTCTTTGA
TCCGGTTCCTGAACAGGATCTATTTGAGGCGCTAAATGAAACCTTAACGCTATGGAACTCGCCGCCCGAC
TGGGCTGGCGATGAGCGAAATGTAGTGCTTACGTTGTCCCGCATTTGGTACAGCGCAGTAACCGGCAAAA
TCGCGCCGAAGGATGTCGCTGCCGACTGGGCAATGGAGCGCCTGCCGGCCCAGTATCAGCCCGTCATACT
TGAAGCTAGACAGGCTTATCTTGGACAAGAAGAAGATCGCTTGGCCTCGCGCGCAGATCAGTTGGAAGAA
TTTGTCCACTACGTGAAAGGCGAGATCACCAAGGTAGTCGGCAAATAACCCTCGAGCCACCCATGACCAA
AATCCCTTAACGTGAGTTACGCGTCGTTCCACTGAGCGTCAGACCCCGTAGAAAAGATCAAAGGATCTTC
TTGAGATCCTTTTTTTCTGCGCGTAATCTGCTGCTTGCAAACAAAAAAACCACCGCTACCAGCGGTGGTT
TGTTTGCCGGATCAAGAGCTACCAACTCTTTTTCCGAAGGTAACTGGCTTCAGCAGAGCGCAGATACCAA
ATACTGTTCTTCTAGTGTAGCCGTAGTTAGGCCACCACTTCAAGAACTCTGTAGCACCGCCTACATACCT
CGCTCTGCTAATCCTGTTACCAGTGGCTGCTGCCAGTGGCGATAAGTCGTGTCTTACCGGGTTGGACTCA
AGACGATAGTTACCGGATAAGGCGCAGCGGTCGGGCTGAACGGGGGGTTCGTGCACACAGCCCAGCTTGG
AGCGAACGACCTACACCGAACTGAGATACCTACAGCGTGAGCTATGAGAAAGCGCCACGCTTCCCGAAGG
GAGAAAGGCGGACAGGTATCCGGTAAGCGGCAGGGTCGGAACAGGAGAGCGCACGAGGGAGCTTCCAGGG
GGAAACGCCTGGTATCTTTATAGTCCTGTCGGGTTTCGCCACCTCTGACTTGAGCGTCGATTTTTGTGAT
GCTCGTCAGGGGGGCGGAGCCTATGGAAAAACGCCAGCAACGCGGCCTTTTTACGGTTCCTGGCCTTTTG
CTGGCCTTTTGCTCACATGTTCTTTCCTGCGTTATCCCCTGATTCTGTGGATAACCGTATTACCGCCTTT
GAGTGAGCTGATACCGCTCGCCGCAGCCGAACGACCGAGCGCAGCGAGTCAGTGAGCGAGGAAGCGGAAG
AGCGCCCAATACGCAAACCGCCTCTCCCCGCGCGTTGGCCGATTCATTAATGCAGCTGGCACGACAGGTT
TCCCGACTGGAAAGCGGGCAGTGAGCGCAACGCAATTAATACGCGTACCGCTCGCCAGGAAGAGTTTGTA
GAAACGCAAAAAGGCCATCCGTCAGGATGGCCTTCTGCTTAGTTTGATGCCTGGCAGTTTATGGCGGGCG
TCCTGCCCGCCACCCTCCGGGCCGTTGCTTCACAACGTTCAAATCCGCTCCCGGCGGATTTGTCCTACTC
AGGAGAGCGTTCACCGACAAACAACAGATAAAACGAAAGGCCCAGTCTTCCGACTGAGCCTTTCGTTTTA
TTTGATGCCTGGCAGTTCCCTACTCTCGCGTTAACGCTTGCATGGATGTTTTCCCAGTCACGACGTTGTA
AAACGACGGCCAGTCTTAAGCTCGGGCCCAAATAATGATTTTATTTTGACTGATAGTGACCTGTTCGTTG
CAACAAATTGATGAGCAATGCTTTTTTATAATGCCAACTTTGTATACAAAAGTTGCCCCATGGCGTTCCC
T
Features (pLannotate 1.2.2; 15 found; start..end, strand, type, name):
     21..398     +  promoter       OsU3 promoter: Oryza sativa (rice) snRNA U3 promoter
    431..506     +  misc_RNA       gRNA scaffold: guide RNA scaffold for the Streptococcus pyogenes CRISPR/Cas9 system
    561..589     -  misc_feature   MCS (fragment): pBluescript multiple cloning site
    595..694     -  protein_bind   attL2: mutant version of attL; recombination site for the Gateway® LR reaction LR Clonase™
    712..730     -  promoter       T7 promoter: promoter for bacteriophage T7 RNA polymerase
    747..765     -  promoter       T7 promoter: promoter for bacteriophage T7 RNA polymerase
    955..978     +  promoter       Pc promoter (fragment): intI1 (promoter lies within the coding sequence); class 1 integron promoter
   1154..1210    +  CDS            GmR (fragment): gentamycin acetyltransferase; aacC1; confers resistance to gentamycin
   1217..2008    +  CDS            SmR: aminoglycoside adenylyltransferase (Murphy, 1985); aadA; confers resistance to spectinomycin and streptomycin
   2101..2689    +  rep_origin     ori: high-copy-number ColE1/pMB1/pBR322/pUC origin of replication
   2872..2964    +  CDS            lacI (fragment): lac repressor; lacI; The lac repressor binds to the lac operator to inhibit transcription in E. coli. This inhibition can be relieved by adding lactose or isopropyl-β-D-thiogalactopyranoside (IPTG).
   3019..3046    -  terminator     rrnB T2 terminator: transcription terminator T2 from the E. coli rrnB gene
   3178..3221    +  terminator     rrnB T1 terminator: Escherichia coli rrnB; transcription terminator T1 from the E. coli rrnB gene
   3268..3304    -  CDS            lacZα (fragment): LacZα fragment of β-galactosidase; lacZ fragment
   3320..3415    +  protein_bind   attL5: mutant version of attL; recombination site for the Gateway® LR reaction LR Clonase™
