[The description below was written by a language model from this plasmid's Addgene catalogue record and pLannotate feature annotations shown in this document.]
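Description:
pYPQ141D is a small (about 3.4 kb) Gateway entry vector from a plant CRISPR/Cas9 toolbox, built on the pYPQ104 backbone and supplied as an empty backbone for expressing a single guide RNA. It is maintained in E. coli at high copy through a ColE1/pUC-type origin and selected with spectinomycin via the aadA (SmR) aminoglycoside adenylyltransferase gene. The annotation also picks up fragments of a class 1 integron Pc promoter and a gentamicin acetyltransferase just upstream of aadA, which look like remnants of the resistance cassette's origin rather than functional markers. Short lacI and lacZα fragments, two T7 promoter matches and a partial pBluescript polylinker are likewise backbone remnants.

The functional cassette consists of the rice (Oryza sativa) U3 snRNA promoter, an RNA polymerase III promoter suited to producing small uncapped transcripts in monocots, followed after a short gap by the Streptococcus pyogenes Cas9 gRNA scaffold. No protospacer is present. The gap between promoter and scaffold is presumably where a user-designed targeting sequence is inserted, although the record does not annotate the cloning sites involved. The cassette is bracketed by attL5 and attL2 recombination sites, with rrnB T1 and T2 terminators lying upstream of attL5 to insulate it from read-through transcription. This attL5/attL2 pairing lets the gRNA unit be combined in a multisite Gateway LR reaction with a compatible second entry clone, which in this kind of system would typically carry Cas9 or a dCas9 effector, and moved into a destination vector. According to the associated publication title, the toolbox is intended for plant genome editing and transcriptional regulation.
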