Addgene plasmid #69293: pYPQ141D
Purpose: (Empty Backbone) Gateway entry vector; single gRNA under OsU3 promoter
Depositing lab: Yiping Qi. Depositing organization: East Carolina University. Publication: A CRISPR/Cas9 toolbox for multiplexed plant genome editing and transcriptional regulation. Lowder LG, Paul JW, Baltes NJ, Voytas DF, Zhang Y, Zhang D, Tang X, Zheng X, Hsieh TF, Qi Y. Plant Physiol. 2015 Aug 21. pii: pp.00636.2015. 10.1104/pp.15.00636 PubMed 26297141.
Backbone
  Vector backbone: pYPQ104
  Vector type: CRISPR
Growth in bacteria
  Bacterial resistance: Spectinomycin, 50 μg/mL
  Growth temperature: 37°C
  Growth strain: DH5alpha
  Copy number: High Copy
Gene/Insert
  Gene/Insert name: None
Terms and licenses: Academic/Nonprofit Terms; Industry Terms: Not Available to Industry
How to cite: pYPQ141D was a gift from Yiping Qi (Addgene plasmid # 69293 ; http://n2t.net/addgene:69293 ; RRID:Addgene_69293)
