>Addgene plasmid #69293 | pYPQ141D | addgene partial sequence | sequence record 123896 | Spect-F 5'-cagcccgtcatacttgaagc-3'
GAAGAAGATCGCTTGGCCTCGCGCGCAGATCAGTTGGAAGAATTTGTCCACTACGTGAAAGGCGAGATCA
CCAAGGTAGTCGGCAAATAACCCTCGAGCCACCCATGACCAAAATCCCTTAACGTGAGTTACGCGTCGTT
CCACTGAGCGTCAGACCCCGTAGAAAAGATCAAAGGATCTTCTTGAGATCCTTTTTTTCTGCGCGTAATC
TGCTGCTTGCAAACAAAAAAACCACCGCTACCAGCGGTGGTTTGTTTGCCGGATCAAGAGCTACCAACTC
TTTTTCCGAAGGTAACTGGCTTCAGCAGAGCGCAGATACCAAATACTGTTCTTCTAGTGTAGCCGTAGTT
AGGCCACCACTTCAAGAACTCTGTAGCACCGCCTACATACCTCGCTCTGCTAATCCTGTTACCAGTGGCT
GCTGCCAGTGGCGATAAGTCGTGTCTTACCGGGTTGGACTCAAGACGATAGTTACCGGATAAGGCGCAGC
GGTCGGGCTGAACGGGGGGTTCGTGCACACAGCCCAGCTTGGAGCGAACGACCTACACCGAACTGAGATA
CCTACAGCGTGAGCTATGAGAAAGCGCCACGCTTCCCGAAGGGAGAAAGGCGGACAGGTATCCGGTAAGC
GGCAGGGTCGGAACAGGAGAGCGCACGAGGGAGCTTCCAGGGGGAAACGCCTGGTATCTTTATAGTCCTG
TCGGGTTTCGCCACCTCTGACTTGAGCGTCGATTTTTGTGATGCTCGTCAGGGGGGCGGAGCCTATGGAA
AAACGCCAGCAACGCGGCCTTTTTACGGTTCCTGGCCTTTTGCTGGCCTTTTGCTCACATGTTCTTTCCT
GCGTTATCCCCTGATTCTGTGGATAACCGTATTACCGCCTTTGAGTGAGCTGATACCGCTCGCCGCAGCC
GAACGACCGAGCGCAGCGAGTCAGTGAGCGAGGAAGCGGAAGAGCGCCCAATACGCAAACCGCCTCTCCC
CGCGCGTTGGCCGATTCATTAATGCAGCTGGCACGACAGGTTTCCCGACTGGAAAGCGGGC
