>Addgene plasmid #69293 | pYPQ141D | addgene partial sequence | sequence record 123897 | M13-F20 5'-TGTAAAACGACGGCCAGT-3'
GATTTTATTTTGACTGATAGTGACCTGTTCGTTGCAACAAATTGATGAGCAATGCTTTTTTATAATGCCA
ACTTTGTATACAAAAGTTGCCCCATGGCGTTCCCTCTAGATAACGCAGGATCCTAAAGGGATCTTTAAAC
ATACGAACAGATCACTTAAAGTTCTTCTGAAGCAACTTAAAGTTATCAGGCATGCATGGATCTTGGAGGA
ATCAGATGTGCAGTCAGGGACCATAGCACAGGACAGGCGTCTTCTACTGGTGCTACCAGCAAATGCTGGA
AGCCGGGAACACTGGGTACGTTGGAAACCACGTGATGTGGAGTAAGATAAACTGTAGGAGAAAAGCATTT
CGTAGTGGGCCATGAAGCCTTTCAGGACATGTATTGCAGTATGGGCCGGCCCATTACGCAATTGGACGAC
AACAAAGACTAGTATTAGTACCACCTCGGCTATCCACATAGATCAAAGCTGGTTTAAAAGAGTTGTGCAG
ATGATCCGTGGCAGAGACGAGATCTAGTCTGAGTCGACCGTCTCTGTTTTAGAGCTAGAAATAGCAAGTT
AAAATAAGGCTAGTCCGTTATCAACTTGAAAAAGTGGCACCGAGTCGGTGCTTTTTTTGTCCCTTCGAAG
GGCAATTCTGCAGATATCCATCACACTGGCGGCCGCTCGAGGTCGAGGGTATCGATAAGCTTGAATTCGA
CCCAGCTTTCTTGTACAAAGTTGGCATTATAAAAAATAATTGCTCATCAATTTGTTGCAACGAACAGGTC
ACTATCAGTCAAAATAAAATCATTATTTGCCATCCAGCTGATATCCCCTATAGTGAGTCGTATTACATGG
TCATAGCATCCCCTATAGTGAGTCGTATTACATGGTCATAGCTGTTTCCTGGCAGCTCTGGCCCGTGTCT
CAAAATCTCTGATGTTACATTGCACAAGATAAAAAT
